Addgene plasmid #217237: pMV-Mariner-5_AMi
Purpose: Donor plasmid of Mariner-5_AMi Transposon
Depositing lab: Yong E Zhang. Depositing organization: Institute of Zoology, Chinese Academy of Sciences. Publication: Heterologous survey of 130 DNA transposons in human cells highlights their functional divergence and expands the genome engineering toolbox. Zhang T, Tan S, Tang N, Li Y, Zhang C, Sun J, Guo Y, Gao H, Cai Y, Sun W, Wang C, Fu L, Ma H, Wu Y, Hu X, Zhang X, Gee P, Yan W, Zhao Y, Chen Q, Guo B, Wang H, Zhang YE. Cell. 2024 Jul 11;187(14):3741-3760.e30. doi: 10.1016/j.cell.2024.05.007. Epub 2024 Jun 5. PubMed 38843831.
Backbone
  Vector backbone: pMV
  Vector type: Mammalian Expression
Growth in bacteria
  Bacterial resistance: Ampicillin, 100 μg/mL
  Growth temperature: 37°C
  Growth strain: DH5alpha
  Copy number: High Copy
Gene/Insert
  Gene/Insert name: TIRs of Mariner-5_AMi transposon
  Species: Synthetic
  Cloning method: Restriction Enzyme; 5′ cloning site Unknown (unknown if destroyed); 3′ cloning site Unknown (unknown if destroyed)
Terms and licenses: Academic/Nonprofit Terms; Industry Terms: Not Available to Industry
How to cite: pMV-Mariner-5_AMi was a gift from Yong E Zhang (Addgene plasmid # 217237 ; http://n2t.net/addgene:217237 ; RRID:Addgene_217237)
