[The description below was written by a language model from this plasmid's Addgene catalogue record and pLannotate feature annotations shown in this document.]
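Description:
pMV-Mariner-5_AMi is the donor plasmid for the Mariner-5_AMi DNA transposon, built on the pMV backbone and catalogued as a mammalian expression vector of about 5.1 kb. It is propagated in E. coli as a high-copy plasmid through a ColE1/pUC-type origin and is selected with ampicillin via the β-lactamase gene and its own promoter. A short remnant of lacZα is also detected, presumably left over from the parental cloning vector.

The recorded insert is a synthetic pair of terminal inverted repeats (TIRs) from Mariner-5_AMi. These are the sequences a cognate transposase recognises in order to excise the intervening DNA and integrate it into a genome. The automated feature table does not annotate the TIRs themselves, so their exact positions are not given, but they would be expected to flank the mammalian reporter cassette that it does identify. That cassette consists of the mouse PGK promoter followed by a puromycin N-acetyltransferase coding sequence (flagged as a fragment), then EGFP, and ends in a bovine growth hormone polyadenylation signal. The short gap between the PuroR and EGFP reading frames suggests that both are expressed from a single transcript, perhaps through a linker or self-cleaving peptide, although no such element is annotated.

No transposase gene appears on this plasmid, so the enzyme must be supplied in trans, typically from a separate helper construct. Stable integration of the cargo can then be scored by puromycin resistance or green fluorescence. According to the record, the plasmid comes from a survey of transposon activity in human cells that aimed to expand genome engineering tools.
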