Features (pLannotate 1.2.2; 8 found; start..end, strand, type, name):
    118..138     -  CDS            lacZα (fragment): LacZα fragment of β-galactosidase; lacZ fragment
    745..1244    +  promoter       PGK promoter: mouse phosphoglycerate kinase 1 promoter
   1269..1863    +  CDS            PuroR (fragment): puromycin N-acetyltransferase; pac from Streptomyces alboniger; confers resistance to puromycin
   1927..2646    +  CDS            EGFP: the original enhanced GFP (Yang et al., 1996) mammalian codon-optimized
   2674..2898    +  polyA_signal   bGH poly(A) signal: bovine growth hormone polyadenylation signal
   3373..3961    -  rep_origin     ori: high-copy-number ColE1/pMB1/pBR322/pUC origin of replication
   4132..4992    -  CDS            AmpR: β-lactamase; bla; confers resistance to ampicillin, carbenicillin, and related antibiotics
   4993..26      -  promoter       AmpR promoter (across the origin): bla
>Addgene plasmid #217237 | pMV-Mariner-5_AMi | addgene full sequence | sequence record 441629 | Addgene NGS Result
AAAAATAAACAAATAGGGGTTCCGCGCACATTTCCCCGAAAAGTGCCACCTGACGTCTAAGAAACCATTA
TTATCATGACATTAACCTATAAAAATAGGCGTATCACGAGGCCCTTTCGTTGTAAAACGACGGCCAGTCG
AACCACGCAATGCGTCTCGATCCGCAGTGTCTTGCGTCTCTCAATTGTACAGGTTCCCCTCGCTTTATGC
GGGTTCTGTATGTGCAAATTCGCTCTTATGCAATGGCCCTTTTATACCAAAAATTCGTTATATGCGAGGT
AAATTCACTCTTTTGTGATCGGTGTGGTGGAAGCCTGCAGTCAGCTGCTTTGTGAAGTGCGTTGTGGGAG
TGACGCGCACCAAAATATAGCCTCCTGTGCGGATCTGTGCTCCTCGCTTGTTGTCTGCGACACGTGTTTC
TGTAGTTGCCATCCCCATTATGGCTTCTAAGCGTCCCACTAGCTTATCTCCTACCCCTCTCCCTGGTCCA
TCAATGAAGCACAAGAGAACTTCACTAACACTGGAGACAAAACTGGAGATTTTGAACCGTGCAGAAGCTG
GTGAGGGGCCCTCTGCACTTGGTCGTGCATTCAACCTGGGTGAGTCAACCATACATGCCATCAAGAAGAA
TGCTGACAACATAAGGAGTTCTGTGATGCATTCTACACCACTTGCTGCCAAGATAGCAATGAAAGTAAGG
AACCTGCTGTTGGAGAAGAGGAGACCGGTGCTAGCAATTCTACCGGGTAGGGGAGGCGCTTTTCCCAAGG
CAGTCTGGAGCATGCGCTTTAGCAGCCCCGCTGGGCACTTGGCGCTACACAAGTGGCCTCTGGCCTCGCA
CACATTCCACATCCACCGGTAGGCGCCAACCGGCTCCGTTCTTTGGTGGCCCCTTCGCGCCACCTTCTAC
TCCTCCCCTAGTCAGGAAGTTCCCCCCCGCCCCGCAGCTCGCGTCGTGCAGGACGTGACAAATGGAAGTA
GCACGTCTCACTAGTCTCGTGCAGATGGACAGCACCGCTGAGCAATGGAAGCGGGTAGGCCTTTGGGGCA
GCGGCCAATAGCAGCTTTGCTCCTTCGCTTTCTGGGCTCAGAGGCTGGGAAGGGGTGGGTCCGGGGGCGG
GCTCAGGGGCGGGCTCAGGGGCGGGGCGGGCGCCCGAAGGTCCTCCGGAGGCCCGGCATTCTGCACGCTT
CAAAAGCGCACGTCTGCCGCGCTGTTCTCCTCTTCCTCATCTCCGGGCCTTTCGACCTGCAGCCAACGCC
ACCATGGGGACCGAGTACAAGCCCACGGTGCGCCTCGCCACCCGCGACGACGTCCCCCGGGCCGTACGCA
CCCTCGCCGCCGCGTTCGCCGACTACCCCGCCACGCGCCACACCGTCGACCCGGACCGCCACATCGAGCG
GGTCACCGAGCTGCAAGAACTCTTCCTCACGCGCGTCGGGCTCGACATCGGCAAGGTGTGGGTCGCGGAC
GACGGCGCCGCGGTGGCGGTCTGGACCACGCCGGAGAGCGTCGAAGCGGGGGCGGTGTTCGCCGAGATCG
GCCCGCGCATGGCCGAGTTGAGCGGTTCCCGGCTGGCCGCGCAGCAACAGATGGAAGGCCTCCTGGCGCC
GCACCGGCCCAAGGAGCCCGCGTGGTTCCTGGCCACCGTCGGCGTCTCGCCCGACCACCAGGGCAAGGGT
CTGGGCAGCGCCGTCGTGCTCCCCGGAGTGGAGGCGGCCGAGCGCGCCGGGGTGCCCGCCTTCCTGGAGA
CCTCCGCGCCCCGCAACCTCCCCTTCTACGAGCGGCTCGGCTTCACCGTCACCGCCGACGTCGAGGTGCC
CGAAGGACCGCGCACCTGGTGCATGACCCGCAAGCCCGGTGCCATCGATGCCACTAACTTCTCCCTGTTG
AAACAAGCAGGGGATGTCGAAGAGAATCCCGGGCCAATGGTGAGCAAGGGCGAGGAGCTGTTCACCGGGG
TGGTGCCCATCCTGGTCGAGCTGGACGGCGACGTAAACGGCCACAAGTTCAGCGTGTCCGGCGAGGGCGA
GGGCGATGCCACCTACGGCAAGCTGACCCTGAAGTTCATCTGCACCACCGGCAAGCTGCCCGTGCCCTGG
CCCACCCTCGTGACCACCCTGACCTACGGCGTGCAGTGCTTCAGCCGCTACCCCGACCACATGAAGCAGC
ACGACTTCTTCAAGTCCGCCATGCCCGAAGGCTACGTCCAGGAGCGCACCATCTTCTTCAAGGACGACGG
CAACTACAAGACCCGCGCCGAGGTGAAGTTCGAGGGCGACACCCTGGTGAACCGCATCGAGCTGAAGGGC
ATCGACTTCAAGGAGGACGGCAACATCCTGGGGCACAAGCTGGAGTACAACTACAACAGCCACAACGTCT
ATATCATGGCCGACAAGCAGAAGAACGGCATCAAGGTGAACTTCAAGATCCGCCACAACATCGAGGACGG
CAGCGTGCAGCTCGCCGACCACTACCAGCAGAACACCCCCATCGGCGACGGCCCCGTGCTGCTGCCCGAC
AACCACTACCTGAGCACCCAGTCCGCCCTGAGCAAAGACCCCAACGAGAAGCGCGATCACATGGTCCTGC
TGGAGTTCGTGACCGCCGCCGGGATCACTCTCGGCATGGACGAGCTGTACAAGTAATTAATTAAGCTCGC
TGATCAGCCTCGACTGTGCCTTCTAGTTGCCAGCCATCTGTTGTTTGCCCCTCCCCCGTGCCTTCCTTGA
CCCTGGAAGGTGCCACTCCCACTGTCCTTTCCTAATAAAATGAGGAAATTGCATCGCATTGTCTGAGTAG
GTGTCATTCTATTCTGGGGGGTGGGGTGGGGCAGGACAGCAAGGGGGAGGATTGGGAAGACAATAGCAGG
CATGCTGGGGATGCGGTGGGCTCTATGGCTTCTGAGGCGCGCCCTCGAGACATTCACCACCACCCTGTGC
TTGTGTGTACTGTCTGCTGTTGGTGAGTACCAAAATTGTCTTGTAAAAGTGGTAGAAATGGGTCTGGGGG
TCAGTACAGTCGAGGTCTTGGAACGTATCCCTATTTGTTACATTGTAAAGTGGGTTCCCTTTATGCGAAT
TCGAGTTATGCGCCGTTTTCCAGGAACGCATGTACAGCATAAAGTGAGGGAAACCTGTAGGGCCCAGAGA
CGGAGTCACTGCCAACCGAGACGGTCATAGCTGTTTCCTGTGTGCCGCTTCCTCGCTCACTGACTCGCTG
CGCTCGGTCGTTCGGCTGCGGCGAGCGGTATCAGCTCACTCAAAGGCGGTAATACGGTTACCCACAGAAT
CAGGGGATAACGCAGGAAAGAACATGTGAGCAAAAGGCCAGCAAAAGGCCAGGAACCGTAAAAAGGCCGC
GTTGCTGGCGTTTTTCCATAGGCTCCGCCCCCCTGACGAGCATCACAAAAATCGACGCTCAAGTCAGAGG
TGGCGAAACCCGACAGGACTATAAAGATACCAGGCGTTTCCCCCTGGAAGCTCCCTCGTGCGCTCTCCTG
TTCCGACCCTGCCGCTTACCGGATACCTGTCCGCCTTTCTCCCTTCGGGAAGCGTGGCGCTTTCTCATAG
CTCACGCTGTAGGTATCTCAGTTCGGTGTAGGTCGTTCGCTCCAAGCTGGGCTGTGTGCACGAACCCCCC
GTTCAGCCCGACCGCTGCGCCTTATCCGGTAACTATCGTCTTGAGTCCAACCCGGTAAGACACGACTTAT
CGCCACTGGCAGCAGCCACTGGTAACAGGATTAGCAGAGCGAGGTATGTAGGCGGTGCTACAGAGTTCTT
GAAGTGGTGGCCTAACTACGGCTACACTAGAAGAACAGTATTTGGTATCTGCGCTCTGCTGAAGCCAGTT
ACCTTCGGAAAAAGAGTTGGTAGCTCTTGATCCGGCAAACAAACCACCGCTGGTAGCGGTGGTTTTTTTG
TTTGCAAGCAGCAGATTACGCGCAGAAAAAAAGGATCTCAAGAAGATCCTTTGATCTTTTCTACGGGGTC
TGACGCTCAGTGGAACGAAAACTCACGTTAAGGGATTTTGGTCATGAGATTATCAAAAAGGATCTTCACC
TAGATCCTTTTAAATTAAAAATGAAGTTTTAAATCAATCTAAAGTATATATGAGTAAACTTGGTCTGACA
GTTACCAATGCTTAATCAGTGAGGCACCTATCTCAGCGATCTGTCTCTTTCGTTCATCCATAGTTGCCTG
ACTCCCCGTCGTGTAGATAACTACGATACGGGAGGGCTTACCATCTGGCCCCAGTGCTGCAATAATACCG
CGGGACCCACGCTCACCGGCTCCAGATTTATCAGCAATAAACCAGCCAGCCGGAAGGGCCGAGCGCAGAA
GTGGTCCTGCAACTTTATCCGCCTCCATCCAGTCTATTAATTGTTGCCGGGAAGCTAGAGTAAGTAGTTC
GCCAGTTAATAGTTTGCGCAACGTTGTTGCCATCGCTACAGGCATCGTGGTATCACGCTCGTCGTTTGGT
ATGGCTTCATTCAGCTCCGGTTCCCAACGATCAAGGCGAGTTACATGATCCCCCATGTTGCGCAAAAAAG
CGGTTAGCTCCTTCGGTCCTCCGATCGTTGTCAGAAGTAAGTTGGCCGCCGTGTTATCACTCATGGTTAT
GGCAGCACTACATAATTCTCTTACTGTCATGCCATCCGTAAGATGCTTTTCTGTGACTGGTGAGTACTCA
ACCAAGTCATTCTGAGAATAGTGTATGCGGCGACCGAGTTGCTCTTGCCCGGCGTCAATACGGGATAATA
CCGCGCCACATAGCAGAACTTTAAAAGTGCTCATCATTGGAAAACGTTCTTCGGGGCGAAAACTCTCAAG
GATCTTACCGCTGTTGAGATCCAGTTCGATGTAACCCACTCGTGCACCCAACTGATCTTCAGCATCTTTT
ACTTTCACCAGCGTTTCTGGGTGAGCAAAAACAGGAAGGCAAAATGCCGCAAAAAAGGGAATAAGGGCGA
CACGGAAATGTTGAATACTCATACTCTTCCTTTTTCAATATTATTGAAGCATTTATCAGGGTTATTGTCT
CATGAGCGGATACATATTTGAATGTATTTAG
